Addgene plasmid #189758: pDx_mRuby3-SYFP2
Purpose: Dual expression vector for bacteria and mammalian cells producing mRuby3-SYFP2 fusion protein for FRET analysis
Depositing lab: Dorus Gadella. Publication: mScarlet3: a brilliant and fast-maturing red fluorescent protein. Gadella TWJ Jr, van Weeren L, Stouthamer J, Hink MA, Wolters AHG, Giepmans BNG, Aumonier S, Dupuy J, Royant A. Nat Methods. 2023 Apr;20(4):541-545. doi: 10.1038/s41592-023-01809-y. Epub 2023 Mar 27. PubMed 36973546.
Backbone
  Vector backbone: pTriEx-3
  Vector type: Mammalian Expression, Bacterial Expression
Growth in bacteria
  Bacterial resistance: Kanamycin, 50 μg/mL
  Growth temperature: 37°C
  Growth strain: DH5alpha
  Copy number: High Copy
Gene/Insert
  Gene/Insert name: mRuby3-SYFP2
  Species: Synthetic
  Promoter: CMV & Rha
  Tag / fusion protein: 6xHis (N terminal on insert)
  Cloning method: Restriction Enzyme; 5′ cloning site unknown (unknown if destroyed)
Terms and licenses: Academic/Nonprofit Terms; Industry Terms: Not Available to Industry
How to cite: pDx_mRuby3-SYFP2 was a gift from Dorus Gadella (Addgene plasmid # 189758 ; http://n2t.net/addgene:189758 ; RRID:Addgene_189758)
