[The description below was written by a language model from this plasmid's Addgene catalogue record and pLannotate feature annotations shown in this document.]
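Description:
pDx_mRuby3-SYFP2 is a 6,364-nt dual-host expression plasmid built on the pTriEx-3 backbone, designed so that the same open reading frame can be expressed in both E. coli and mammalian cells. It is maintained in bacteria at high copy through a ColE1/pUC-type origin and selected with kanamycin via an aph(3')-Ia KanR gene driven by a fragment of the AmpR (bla) promoter.

The payload is a direct tandem fusion of the red fluorescent protein mRuby3 (derived from Entacmaea quadricolor) followed immediately by the yellow fluorescent protein SYFP2 (an Aequorea victoria derivative). According to the catalogue entry it carries an N-terminal 6xHis tag. The His tag itself is not annotated in the feature table, but a thrombin cleavage site lies just upstream of mRuby3. Two promoters are stacked ahead of the coding sequence. A CMV enhancer/promoter with a fragment of the chicken β-actin/rabbit β-globin chimeric intron drives mammalian expression, and a downstream rhaB promoter gives L-rhamnose-inducible, glucose-repressible expression in E. coli. Transcripts end at a rabbit β-globin poly(A) signal in mammalian cells, and a T7 terminator follows it.

Several remnants of the pTriEx backbone persist: baculoviral lef2, ORF603, and polyhedrin coding and 3' UTR sequences, which originally served as flanks for recombination into baculovirus, plus a single loxP site. The record assigns none of these a role in this construct. The stated purpose is production of a covalently linked SYFP2 and mRuby3 pair for FRET analysis, in which the yellow protein would act as donor and the red protein as acceptor.
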