Features (pLannotate 1.2.2; 19 found; start..end, strand, type, name):
    182..312     +  intron         chimeric intron (fragment): chimera between introns from chicken β-actin and rabbit β-globin
    381..499     +  promoter       rhaB promoter: promoter of the E. coli rhaBAD operon, conferring tight induction with L-rhamnose and repression with D-glucose in the presence of RhaR and RhaS (Giacalone et al., 2006)
    601..618     +  CDS            thrombin site: thrombin recognition and cleavage site
    643..1347    +  CDS            mRuby3: mRuby3 is a basic (constitutively fluorescent) red fluorescent protein published in 2016, derived from Entacmaea quadricolor. It has low acid sensitivity.
   1348..2064    +  CDS            SYFP2: SYFP2 is a basic (constitutively fluorescent) yellow fluorescent protein published in 2006, derived from Aequorea victoria. It is reported to be a very rapidly-maturing monomer with moderate acid sensitivity.
   2076..2144    +  CDS            HBB (fragment): HBB_PONPY - Experimental evidence at transcript level: Swiss-Prot protein existence level 2. Involved in oxygen transport from the lung to the various peripheral tissues. From Pongo pygmaeus (Bornean orangutan).
   2219..2274    +  polyA_signal   β-globin poly(A) signal: rabbit β-globin polyadenylation signal (Gil and Proudfoot, 1987)
   2362..2409    +  terminator     T7 terminator: transcription terminator for bacteriophage T7 RNA polymerase
   2423..2506    +  CDS            PH (fragment): PYHD_NPVAC - Also known as P29, POLH. Experimental evidence at protein level: Swiss-Prot protein existence level 1. Major component of the virus occlusion bodies which are large proteinaceous structures termed polyhedra. These structures serve as the protective package for the virus particles outside the infected host and allow natural transmission of virus between insect hosts, assisting persistence in the environment. Forms the paracrystalline lattice of polyhedra and interacts with enveloped virions as well as other accessory molecules and structures to form a mature viral occlusion body. F
   2510..2882    +  3'UTR          polyhedrin 3' UTR: 3' UTR from the Autographa californica nucleopolyhedrovirus polyhedrin gene (Suzuki et al., 2006)
   3136..3169    +  protein_bind   loxP: Cre-mediated recombination occurs in the 8-bp core sequence (GCATACAT). Cre recombinase
   3337..3924    -  rep_origin     ori: high-copy-number ColE1/pMB1/pBR322/pUC origin of replication
   3937..4752    -  CDS            KanR: aminoglycoside phosphotransferase; aph(3')-Ia; confers resistance to kanamycin in bacteria or G418 (Geneticin®) in eukaryotes
   4753..4804    -  promoter       AmpR promoter (fragment): bla
   4818..4853    +  CDS            lef2 (fragment): baculovirus late expression factor 2
   4995..5119    +  CDS            lef2: baculovirus late expression factor 2
   5157..5762    +  CDS            ORF603: baculovirus ORF603 protein
   5834..6193    +  enhancer       CMV enhancer (fragment): human cytomegalovirus immediate early enhancer
   6195..30      +  promoter       CMV promoter (across the origin): human cytomegalovirus (CMV) immediate early promoter
>Addgene plasmid #189758 | pDx_mRuby3-SYFP2 | addgene full sequence | sequence record 375302 | Addgene NGS Result
CGTGTACGGTGGGAGGTCTATATAAGCAGACGTCGTTTAGTGAACCGTCAGATCACTAGATGCTTTATTG
CGGTAGTTTATCACAGTTAAATTGCTAACGCCAGTCTCGAACTTAACGTGCAGAAGTTGGTCGTGAGGCA
CTGGGCAGGTAAGTATCGGGCCCTTTGTGCGGGGGGAGCGGCTCGGGGCTGTCCGCGGGGGGACGGCTGC
CTTCGGGGGGGACGGGGCAGGGCGGGGTTCGGCTTCTGGCGTGTGACCGGCGGCTCTAGAGCCTCTGCTA
ACCATGTTCATGCCTTCTTCTTTTTCCTACAGCTCCTGGGCAACGTGCTGGTTATTGTGCTGTCTCATCA
TTTTGGCAAAGAATTGGATCGGACCGAAATCACCACAATTCAGCAAATTGTGAACATCATCACGTTCATC
TTTCCCTGGTTGCCAAAGGCCCATTTTCCTGTCAGTAACGAGAAGGTCGCGAATTCAGGCGCTTTTTAGA
CTGGTCGTAGGGAGACCACAACGGTTTCCCTCTAGAAATAATTTTGTTTAACTATAAGAAGGAGATATAC
CATGCGGGGTTCTCATCATCACCACCATCACAGCAGCGGCCTGGTGCCGCGCGGCAGCTCGCTAGCGCTA
CCGGTCGCCACCATGGTGTCTAAGGGCGAAGAGCTGATCAAGGAAAATATGCGTATGAAGGTGGTCATGG
AAGGTTCGGTCAACGGCCACCAATTCAAATGCACAGGTGAAGGAGAAGGCCGCCCGTACGAGGGAGTGCA
AACCATGAGGATCAAAGTCATCGAGGGAGGACCCCTGCCATTTGCCTTTGACATTCTTGCCACGTCGTTC
ATGTATGGCAGCCGTACTTTTATCAAGTACCCGGCAGACATTCCTGATTTCTTTAAACAGTCCTTTCCTG
AAGGTTTTACTTGGGAAAGAGTTACGAGATACGAAGATGGTGGAGTCGTCACCGTCACCCAGGACACCAG
CCTTGAGGATGGCGAACTCGTTTACAACGTCAAAGTCAGAGGGGTAAACTTTCCCTCCAATGGTCCCGTG
ATGCAGAAGAAGACCAAGGGTTGGGAGCCTAATACAGAGATGATGTATCCAGCAGATGGTGGTCTGAGGG
GATACACTGATATCGCACTGAAAGTTGATGGTGGTGGCCATCTGCATTGCAATTTCGTAACAACTTACAG
GTCAAAAAAGACCGTCGGGAACATCAAGATGCCCGGTGTGCATGCCGTTGATCACCGCCTGGAAAGGATT
GAGGAAAGTGACAATGAAACCTACGTAGTACAACGCGAAGTGGCAGTTGCCAAATACAGCAACCTTGGTA
TGGACGAGCTGTACAAGATGGTGAGCAAGGGCGAGGAGCTGTTCACCGGGGTGGTGCCCATCCTGGTCGA
GCTGGACGGCGACGTAAACGGCCACAAGTTCAGCGTGTCCGGCGAGGGCGAGGGCGATGCCACCTACGGC
AAGCTGACCCTGAAGCTGATCTGCACCACCGGCAAGCTGCCCGTGCCCTGGCCCACCCTCGTGACCACCC
TGGGCTACGGCGTGCAGTGCTTCGCCCGCTACCCCGACCACATGAAGCAGCACGACTTCTTCAAGTCCGC
CATGCCCGAAGGCTACGTCCAGGAGCGCACCATCTTCTTCAAGGACGACGGCAACTACAAGACCCGCGCC
GAGGTGAAGTTCGAGGGCGACACCCTGGTGAACCGCATCGAGCTGAAGGGCATCGACTTCAAGGAGGACG
GCAACATCCTGGGGCACAAGCTGGAGTACAACTACAACAGCCACAACGTCTATATCACCGCCGACAAGCA
GAAGAACGGCATCAAGGCCAACTTCAAGATCCGCCACAACATCGAGGACGGCGGCGTGCAGCTCGCCGAC
CACTACCAGCAGAACACCCCCATCGGCGACGGCCCCGTGCTGCTGCCCGACAACCACTACCTGAGCTACC
AGTCCAAGCTGAGCAAAGACCCCAACGAGAAGCGCGATCACATGGTCCTGCTGGAGTTCGTGACCGCCGC
CGGGATCACTCTCGGCATGGACGAGCTCTACAAGTAAGTGATTAACCTCAGGTGCAGGCTGCCTATCAGA
AGGTGGTGGCTGGTGTGGCCAATGCCCTGGCTCACAAATACCACTGAGATCGATCTTTTTCCCTCTGCCA
AAAATTATGGGGACATCATGAAGCCCCTTGAGCATCTGACTTCTGGCTAATAAAGGAAATTTATTTTCAT
TGCAATAGTGTGTTGGAATTTTTTGTGTCTCTCACTCGGAAGGACATATGGGAGGGCAAATCATTTAAAA
CATCAGAATGAGTATTTGGTTTAGAGTTTGGCAACATATGCCCATATGTAACTAGCATAACCCCTTGGGG
CCTCTAAACGGGTCTTGAGGGGTTTTTTGCTGAAAGCATGCGGAGGAAATTCTCCTTGAAGTTTCCCTGG
TGTTCAAAGTAAAGGAGTTTGCACCAGACGCACCTCTGTTCACTGGTCCGGCGTATTAAAACACGATACA
TTGTTATTAGTACATTTATTAAGCGCTAGATTCTGTGCGTTGTTGATTTACAGACAATTGTTGTACGTAT
TTTAATAATTCATTAAATTTATAATCTTTAGGGTGGTATGTTAGAGCGAAAATCAAATGATTTTCAGCGT
CTTTATATCTGAATTTAAATATTAAATCCTCAATAGATTTGTAAAATAGGTTTCGATTAGTTTCAAACAA
GGGTTGTTTTTCCGAACCGATGGCTGGACTATCTAATGGATTTTCGCTCAACGCCACAAAACTTGCCAAA
TCTTGTAGCAGCAATCTAGCTTTGTCGATATTCGTTTGTGTTTTGTTTTGTAATAAAGGTTCGACGTCGT
TCAAAATATTATGCGCTTTTGTATTTCTTTCATCACTGTCGTTAGTATACAATTGACTCGACGTAAACAC
GTTAAATAGAGCTTGGACATATTTAACATCGGGCGTGTTAGCTTTATTAGGCCGATTATCGTCGTCGTCC
CAACCCTCGTCGTTAGAAGTTGCTTCCGAAGACGATTTTGCCATAGCCACACGACGCCTATTAATTGTGT
CGGCTAACACGTCCGCGATCAAATTTGTAGTTGAGCTTTTTGGAATTGCGATCGCATAACTTCGTATAGC
ATACATTATACGAAGTTATAAGCTCGGAACGCTGCGCTCGGTCGTTCGGCTGCGGCGAGCGGTATCAGCT
CACTCAAAGGCGGTAATACGGTTATCCACAGAATCAGGGGATAACGCAGGAAAGAACATGTGAGCAAAAG
GCCAGCAAAAGGCCAGGAACCGTAAAAAGGCCGCGTTGCTGGCGTTTTTCCATAGGCTCCGCCCCCTGAC
GAGCATCACAAAAATCGACGCTCAAGTCAGAGGTGGCGAAACCCGACAGGACTATAAAGATACCAGGCGT
TTCCCCCTGGAAGCTCCCTCGTGCGCTCTCCTGTTCCGACCCTGCCGCTTACCGGATACCTGTCCGCCTT
TCTCCCTTCGGGAAGCGTGGCGCTTTCTCATAGCTCACGCTGTAGGTATCTCAGTTCGGTGTAGGTCGTT
CGCTCCAAGCTGGGCTGTGTGCACGAACCCCCCGTTCAGCCCGACCGCTGCGCCTTATCCGGTAACTATC
GTCTTGAGTCCAACCCGGTAAGACACGACTTATCGCCACTGGCAGCAGCCACTGGTAACAGGATTAGCAG
AGCGAGGTATGTAGGCGGTGCTACAGAGTTCTTGAAGTGGTGGCCTAACTACGGCTACACTAGAAGAACA
GTATTTGGTATCTGCGCTCTGCTGAAGCCAGTTACCTTCGGAAAAAGAGTTGGTAGCTCTTGATCCGGCA
AACAAACCACCGCTGGTAGCGGTGGTTTTTTTGTTTGCAAGCAGCAGATTACGCGCAGAAAAAAAGGATC
TCAAGAAGATCCTTTGTTAGAAAAACTCATCGAGCATCAAGTGAAACTGCAATTTATTCATATCAGGATT
ATCAATACCATATTTTTGAAAAAGCCGTTTCTGTAATGAAGGAGAAAACTCACCGAGGCAGTTCCATAGG
ATGGCAAGATCCTGGTATCGGTCTGCGATTCCGACTCGTCCAACATCAATACAACCTATTAATTTCCCCT
CGTCAAAAATAAGGTTATCAAGTGAGAAATCACCATGAGTGACGACTGAATCCGGTGAGAATGGCAAAAG
CTTATGCATTTCTTTCCAGACTTGTTCAACAGGCCAGCCATTACGCTCGTCATCAAAATCACTCGCACCA
ACCAAACCGTTATTCATTCGTGATTGCGCCTGAGCGAGACGAAATACGCGATCGCCGTTAAAAGGACAAT
TACAAACAGGAATCGAATGCAACCGGCGCAGGAACACTGCCAGCGCATCAACAATATTTTCACCTGAATC
AGGATATTCTTCTAATACCTGGAATGCTGTTTTCCCTGGGATCGCAGTGGTGAGTAACCATGCATCATCA
GGAGTACGGATAAAATGCTTGATGGTCGGAAGAGGCATAAATTCCGTCAGCCAGTTTAGCCTGACCATCT
CATCTGTAACATCATTGGCAACGCTACCTTTGCCATGTTTCAGAAACAACTCTGGCGCATCGGGCTTCCC
ATACAATCGATAGATTGTCGCACCTGATTGCCCGACATTATCGCGAGCCCATTTATACCCATATAAATCA
GCATCCATGTTGGAATTTAATCGCGGCCTCGAGCAAGACGTTTCCCGTTGAATATGGCTCATACTCTTCC
TTTTTCAATATTATTGAAGCATTTATCAGGGTTATTGTCTCATGTCCGCGCGTTTCCTGCATCTTTTAAT
CAAATCCCAAGATGTGTATAAACGCGCCGGTATGTATAGGAAGAGGTTTATACTAAACTGTTACATTGCA
AACGTGGTTTCGTGTGCCAAGTGTGAAAACCGATGTTTAATCAAGGCTCTGACGCATTTCTACAACCACG
ACTCCAAGTGTGTGGGTGAAGTCATGCATCTTTTAATCAAATCCCAAGATGTGTATAAACCACCAAACTG
CCAAAAAATGAAAACTGTCGACAAGCTCTGTCCGTTTGCTGGCAACTGCAAGGGTCTCAATCCTATTTGT
AATTATTGAATAATAAAACAATTATAAATGTCAAATTTGTTTTTTATTAACGATACAAACCAAACGCAAC
AAGAACATTTGTAGTATTATCTATAATTGAAAACGCGTAGTTATAATCGCTGAGGTAATATTTAAAATCA
TTTTCAAATGATTCACAGTTAATTTGCGACAATATAATTTTATTTTCACATAAACTAGACGCCTTGTCGT
CTTCTTCTTCGTATTCCTTCTCTTTTTCATTTTTCTCTTCATAAAAATTAACATAGTTATTATCGTATCC
ATATATGTATCTATCGTATAGAGTAAATTTTTTGTTGTCATAAATATATATGTCTTTTTTAATGGGGTGT
ATAGTACCGCTGCGCATAGTTTTTCTGTAATTTACAACAGTGCTATTTTCTGGTAGTTCTTCGGAGTGTG
TTGCTTTAATTATTAAATTTATATAATCAATGAATTTGGGATCGTCGGTTTTATACAATATGTTGCCGGC
ATAGTACGCAGCTTCTTCTAGTTCAATTACACCATTTTTTAGCAGCACCGGATTAACATAACTTTCCAAA
ATGTTGTACGAACCGTTAAACAAAAACAGTTCACCTCCCTTTTCTATACTATTGTCTGCGAGCAGTTGTT
TGTTGTTAAAAATAACAGCCATTGTAATGAGACGCACAAACTAATATCACAAACTGGAAATGTCTATCAA
TATATAGTTGCTGATGGCCGGCCTATTAATAGTAATCAATTACGGGGTCATTAGTTCATAGCCCATATAT
GGAGTTCCGCGTTACATAACTTACGGTAAATGGCCCGCCTGGCTGACCGCCCAACGACCCCCGCCCATTG
ACGTCAATAATGACGTATGTTCCCATAGTAACGCCAATAGGGACTTTCCATTGACGTCAATGGGTGGAGT
ATTTACGGTAAACTGCCCACTTGGCAGTACATCAAGTGTATCATATGCCAAGTCCGCCCCCTATTGACGT
CAATGACGGTAAATGGCCCGCCTGGCATTATGCCCAGTACATGACCTTACGGGACTTTCCTACTTGGCAG
TACATCTACGTATTAGTCATCGCTATTACCATGCTGATGCGGTTTTGGCAGTACACCAATGGGCGTGGAT
AGCGGTTTGACTCACGGGGATTTCCAAGTCTCCACCCCATTGACGTCAATGGGAGTTTGTTTTGGCACCA
AAATCAACGGGACTTTCCAAAATGTCGTAATAACCCCGCCCCGTTGACGCAAATGGGCGGTAGG
